>Addgene plasmid #135218 | pDEST mfap4:turquoise2 | addgene full sequence | sequence record 267420 | Addgene NGS Result
TCTGAAACACAGGCCAGATGGGCCCTCGAGCAGGAAACAGCTATGACCATGATTACGCCAAGCTATCAAC
TTTGTATAGAAAAGTTGGTAATACGACTCACTATAGGGCGAATTGGGTACCGGGCCCCCCCTCGAGGCGT
TTCTTGGTACAGCTGGAAAGGGAATAACGCGGTCAGTATGAAAACCATCAGCATCAAGATCAAACAAGTG
CCTTAGAAACAGGGCTTTTAAAAGGAAACCTCTTCTCTTTTAAATGTGTATCTGAAAAATCGAGTCTGAA
ATGTATGGCTGTTGGTGTAATGACATTTTTCTCTTTGTTTTCACTTTAAAGCTTTAATAAACTCCTGTAT
GCAGATTTATGAGATTGTGTCCTGCTATTCTTTGAAACAAAAGCTCATTTTCCATTCAAATAATGGGAAC
TGGATTAATGTACAAAACTGTAAAAGGGCATAAAGCATTTGTGGATAAAGCAGAGTTTCCATCTAATGAG
ACAAAGACAACACACAATAAATGCAACGCTGTGGCTTTTGAAGGTGAGAGATGCTCTTTGGGATGCTCAA
GACAGTTCTGGAGGTAATAATAATAATAATAATACTGAACCACTGTGATGACAGACTTTAAGGCATTTTA
CAATAAGCAAAACAACATTTCAGATGTTTTACAGTGTGCTGGAATTAAATGCTGCAAAGTCCATTGATGC
GTCCCATCACGCACACTTTTTTCTGATCATCATCTGTTCAAATAAATCACATTACATATGCTGCAGCTTT
CTGGATTGTCTGTAGAGGTTTATGGGTGCAAGGCAGGAGTCCAGCTAGAAGAGCATTGCAATAGTCCAGC
TTTTTGGACTAAATGTTGTGCAGTATGATCTCTTAAGAAGGGTCTGATGTTAAAGAGTGCAAACAATTTT
TCACTGAGGGATTCACACATGCAGATATGTCTGATAATCAGATCATCCATATAAATTAGAAATATTAAGA
AATCGAGTGGATTTACAGCCAGATTCTTAGTGTTCGCTCTTAACTTGCGCCATTTGATTAGCTCTGTCAC
TTCAGGTATTCTTGTGTATGCTGAATCAGTCAATGTTAACCCAAAGAGAACACTCGACTGGTTCTTGTGT
TAGAGAATTTAGAGTCTTGTAAATGCAGACTCCAGGTTAACATTGCACTTATCTCTGCATTGTGTCCTTT
TACTCCTCAACCAAGCTTTTAACCAACCAATGTTTTATAGTTGTTTTGAAAAAAGTCATTAGTGTTGTGC
AGGTTGAATCGTGTGTTTGTTATCTTCTGCAGAAAAGGGTTATTTGGTGGGGTTATCATAACATTTGTCT
GCGTTTGCAGATTTGGCAGAAAACAGAACCGAGAACTGCTGTCCTTTCACTCTTCGGTTGTGAAAACAGA
TTGTTGGGTTTTTGAGGATTGCCTCAAGCAGGTTTTGTCACAGAGCACGAGACTCAGCATCAGCGATTTA
AAGGAGCGTTTGAGTTATTTCCAGCTGAACACACACGGTGAGTGACTTATTCTGTAGAGCGAGATTATAC
GAAGAAATAACCTGCAACAATAAGAAGGTGTGAGTGAAGCTCTTTTACATCTCTTGTAGATAAACTGAGC
TGTTGAGGAGAGAGTGAGAAGATTGCTGTAAGTTCTGTGGCTGTTTTATTCCTTGTGACGATCACATTTA
CACACGCCATTTTGTCTCGTATTGGTGATTTCTTTCTTCATGACTTTAGATCGTGGGATCCACTAGTTCT
AGAGCGGCCGCCACCGCGGTGGAGCTCCAGCTTTTGTTCCCTTTAGTGAGGGTTAATTCAAGTTTGTACA
AAAAAGCAGGCTGGACCATGGTGAGCAAGGGCGAGGAGCTGTTCACCGGGGTGGTGCCCATCCTGGTCGA
GCTGGACGGCGACGTAAACGGCCACAAGTTCAGCGTGTCCGGCGAGGGCGAGGGCGATGCCACCTACGGC
AAGCTGACCCTGAAGTTCATCTGCACCACCGGCAAGCTGCCCGTGCCCTGGCCCACCCTCGTGACCACCC
TGTCCTGGGGCGTGCAGTGCTTCGCCCGCTACCCCGACCACATGAAGCAGCACGACTTCTTCAAGTCCGC
CATGCCCGAAGGCTACGTCCAGGAGCGCACCATCTTCTTCAAGGACGACGGCAACTACAAGACCCGCGCC
GAGGTGAAGTTCGAGGGCGACACCCTGGTGAACCGCATCGAGCTGAAGGGCATCGACTTCAAGGAGGACG
GCAACATCCTGGGGCACAAGCTGGAGTACAACTACTTTAGCGACAACGTCTATATCACCGCCGACAAGCA
GAAGAACGGCATCAAGGCCAACTTCAAGATCCGCCACAACATCGAGGACGGCGGCGTGCAGCTCGCCGAC
CACTACCAGCAGAACACCCCCATCGGCGACGGCCCCGTGCTGCTGCCCGACAACCACTACCTGAGCACCC
AGTCCAAGCTGAGCAAAGACCCCAACGAGAAGCGCGATCACATGGTCCTGCTGGAGTTCGTGACCGCCGC
CGGGATCACTCTCGGCATGGACGAGCTCTACAAGTAGATCTACCCAGCTTTCTTGTACAAAGTGGGGGAT
CCAGACATGATAAGATACATTGATGAGTTTGGACAAACCACAACTAGAATGCAGTGAAAAAAATGCTTTA
TTTGTGAAATTTGTGATGCTATTGCTTTATTTGTAACCATTATAAGCTGCAATAAACAAGTTAACAACAA
CAATTGCATTCATTTTATGTTTCAGGTTCAGGGGGAGGTGTGGGAGGTTTTTTCCAACTTTATTATACAT
AGTTGATAATTCACTGGCCGTCGTTTTACGGTACCATCGATGATGATCCAGACATGATAAGATACATTGA
TGAGTTTGGACAAACCACAACTAGAATGCAGTGAAAAAAATGCTTTATTTGTGAAATTTGTGATGCTATT
GCTTTATTTGTAACCATTATAAGCTGCAATAAACAAGTTAACAACAACAATTGCATTCATTTTATGTTTC
AGGTTCAGGGGGAGGTGTGGGAGGTTTTTTAAAGCAAGTAAAACCTCTACAAATGTGGTATGGCTGATTA
TGATCCTCTAGATCAGATCTGCGAAGATACGGCCACGGGTGCTCTTGATCCTGTGGCTGATTTTGGACTG
TGCTGCTCGCAGCTGCTGATGAATCACATACTTCCTCCATTTTCTTCCACTGATTGACTGTTATAATTTC
CCTAATTTCCAGGTCAAGGTGCTGTGCATTGTGGTAATAGATGTGACATGACGTCACTTCCAAAGGACCA
ATGAACATGTCTGACCAATTTCATATAATGTGAAAACGATTTTCATAGGCAGAATAAATAACATTTAAAT
TAAACTGGGCATCAGCGCAATTCAATTGGTTTGGTAATAGCAAGGGAAAATAGAATGAAGTGATCTCCAA
AAAATAAGTACTTTTTGACTGTAAATAAAATTGTAAGGAGTAAAAAGTACTTTTTTTTCTAAAAAAATGT
AATTAAGTAAAAGTAAAAGTATTGATTTTTAATTGTACTCAAGTAAAGTAAAAATCCCCAAAAATAATAC
TTAAGTACAGTAATCAAGTAAAATTACTCAAGTACTTTACACCTCTGGTTCTTGACCCCCTACCTTCAGC
AAGCCCAGCAGATCCACTAGTTCTAGAGCGGCCGCCACCGCGGTGGAGCTCCAGCTTTTGTTCCCTTTAG
TGAGGGTTAATTGCGCGCTTGGCGTAATCATGGTCATAGCTGTTTCCTGTGTGAAATTGTTATCCGCTCA
CAATTCCACACAACATACGAGCCGGAAGCATAAAGTGTAAAGCCTGGGGTGCCTAATGAGTGAGCTAACT
CACATTAATTGCGTTGCGCTCACTGCCCGCTTTCCAGTCGGGAAACCTGTCGTGCCAGCTGCATTAATGA
ATCGGCCAACGCGCGGGGAGAGGCGGTTTGCGTATTGGGCGCTCTTCCGCTTCCTCGCTCACTGACTCGC
TGCGCTCGGTCGTTCGGCTGCGGCGAGCGGTATCAGCTCACTCAAAGGCGGTAATACGGTTATCCACAGA
ATCAGGGGATAACGCAGGAAAGAACATGTGAGCAAAAGGCCAGCAAAAGGCCAGGAACCGTAAAAAGGCC
GCGTTGCTGGCGTTTTTCCATAGGCTCCGCCCCCCTGACGAGCATCACAAAAATCGACGCTCAAGTCAGA
GGTGGCGAAACCCGACAGGACTATAAAGATACCAGGCGTTTCCCCCTGGAAGCTCCCTCGTGCGCTCTCC
TGTTCCGACCCTGCCGCTTACCGGATACCTGTCCGCCTTTCTCCCTTCGGGAAGCGTGGCGCTTTCTCAT
AGCTCACGCTGTAGGTATCTCAGTTCGGTGTAGGTCGTTCGCTCCAAGCTGGGCTGTGTGCACGAACCCC
CCGTTCAGCCCGACCGCTGCGCCTTATCCGGTAACTATCGTCTTGAGTCCAACCCGGTAAGACACGACTT
ATCGCCACTGGCAGCAGCCACTGGTAACAGGATTAGCAGAGCGAGGTATGTAGGCGGTGCTACAGAGTTC
TTGAAGTGGTGGCCTAACTACGGCTACACTAGAAGAACAGTATTTGGTATCTGCGCTCTGCTGAAGCCAG
TTACCTTCGGAAAAAGAGTTGGTAGCTCTTGATCCGGCAAACAAACCACCGCTGGTAGCGGTGGTTTTTT
TGTTTGCAAGCAGCAGATTACGCGCAGAAAAAAAGGATCTCAAGAAGATCCTTTGATCTTTTCTACGGGG
TCTGACGCTCAGTGGAACGAAAACTCACGTTAAGGCATTTTGGTCATGAGATTATCAAAAAGGATCTTCA
CCTAGATCCTTTTAAATTAAAAATGAAGTTTTAAATCAATCTAAAGTATATATGAGTAAACTTGGTCTGA
CAGTTACCAATGCTTAATCAGTGAGGCACCTATCTCAGCGATCTGTCTATTTCGTTCATCCATAGTTGCC
TGACTCCCCGTCGTGTAGATAACTACGATACGGGAGGGCTTACCATCTGGCCCCAGTGCTGCAATGATAC
CGCGAGACCCACGCTCACCGGCTCCAGATTTATCAGCAATAAACCAGCCAGCCGGAAGGGCCGAGCGCAG
AAGTGGTCCTGCAACTTTATCCGCCTCCATCCAGTCTATTAATTGTTGCCGGGAAGCTAGAGTAAGTAGT
TCGCCAGTTAATAGTTTGCGCAACGTTGTTGCCATTGCTACAGGCATCGTGGTGTCACGCTCGTCGTTTG
GTATGGCTTCATTCAGCTCCGGTTCCCAACGATCAAGGCGAGTTACATGATCCCCCATGTTGTGCAAAAA
AGCGGTTAGCTCCTTCGGTCCTCCGATCGTTGTCAGAAGTAAGTTGGCCGCAGTGTTATCACTCATGGTT
ATGGCAGCACTGCATAATTCTCTTACTGTCATGCCATCCGTAAGATGCTTTTCTGTGACTGGTGAGTACT
CAACCAAGTCATTCTGAGAATAGTGTATGCGGCGACCGAGTTGCTCTTGCCCGGCGTCAATACGGGATAA
TACCGCGCCACATAGCAGAACTTTAAAAGTGCTCATCATTGGAAAACGTTCTTCGGGGCGAAAACTCTCA
AGGATCTTACCGCTGTTGAGATCCAGTTCGATGTAACCCACTCGTGCACCCAACTGATCTTCAGCATCTT
TTACTTTCACCAGCGTTTCTGGGTGAGCAAAAACAGGAAGGCAAAATGCCGCAAAAAAGGGAATAAGGGC
GACACGGAAATGTTGAATACTCATACTCTTCCTTTTTCAATATTATTGAAGCATTTATCAGGGTTATTGT
CTCATGAGCGGATACATATTTGAATGTATTTAGAAAAATAAACAAATAGGGGTTCCGCGCACATTTCCCC
GAAAAGTGCCACCTAAATTGTAAGCGTTAATATTTTGTTAAAATTCGCGTTAAATTTTTGTTAAATCAGC
TCATTTTTTAACCAATAGGCCGAAATCGGCAAAATCCCTTATAAATCAAAAGAATAGACCGAGATAGGGT
[37 nt withheld, positions 6021-6057]
AAAGAACGTGGACTCCAACGTCAAAGG
[32 nt withheld, positions 6085-6116]
GCTGGCTAAGAACTCATCAGCCTCCCCGGTCCATCTACCCACGTACCAATGCACCAATTGGCCACAATGA
CGGCTACTACATGGTGCCATTCCTTCCTCTTTATAGGAATGGAGACTACCTCCTGTCCAACAATGCTCTT
GGATACGAGTACGCCTACCTGTTGGACCCAGGTCATTGCACAACACCAGAAATGCCCTCTGATCTGCAAA
AGACGTGAATATCTGTTCAGACACCCATATCCACTCTGTTCCACACAGGTCAGAGGTTTGTCCAGGAGTT
CTTGACAGAGGTGTAAAAAGTACTCAAAAATTTTACTCAAGTGAAAGTACAAGTACTTAGGGAAAATTTT
ACTCAATTAAAAGTAAAAGTATCTGGCTAGAATCTTACTTGAGTAAAAGTAAAAAAGTACTCCATTAAAA
TTGTACTTGAGTATTAAGGAAGTAAAAGTAAAAGCAAGAAAGAAAACTAGAGATTCTTGTTTAAGCTTTT
AATCTCAAAAAACATTAAATGAAATGCATACAAGGTTTTATCCTGCTTTAGAACTGTTTGTATTTAATTA
TCAAACTATAAGACAGACAATCTAATGCCAGTACACGCTACTCAAAGTTGTAAAACCTCAGATTTAACTT
CAGTAGAAGCTGATTCTCAAAATTGTTAGTGTCAAGCCTAGCTCTTTTGGGGCTGAAAAGCAATCCTGCA
GTGCTGAAAAGCCTCTCACAGGCAGCCGATGCGGGAAGAGGTGTATTAGTCTTGATAGAGAGGCTGCAAA
TAGCAGGAAACGTGAGCAGAGACTCCCTGGTG
Features (pLannotate 1.2.2; 24 found; start..end, strand, type, name):
     67..87      +  protein_bind   attB4: mutant version of attB; core recombination site for the Gateway® BP reaction BP Clonase™
     89..107     +  promoter       T7 promoter: promoter for bacteriophage T7 RNA polymerase
    116..137     -  misc_feature   MCS (fragment): pBluescript multiple cloning site
   1735..1777    -  misc_feature   MCS (fragment): pBluescript multiple cloning site
   1790..1808    -  promoter       T3 promoter: promoter for bacteriophage T3 RNA polymerase
   1809..1829    +  protein_bind   attB1: mutant version of attB; core recombination site for the Gateway® BP reaction BP Clonase™
   1838..2554    +  CDS            mTurquoise2: mTurquoise2 is a basic (constitutively fluorescent) cyan fluorescent protein published in 2012, derived from Aequorea victoria. It is reported to be a rapidly-maturing monomer with very low acid sensitivity.
   2565..2585    -  protein_bind   attB2: mutant version of attB; core recombination site for the Gateway® BP reaction BP Clonase™
   2588..2722    -  polyA_signal   SV40 poly(A) signal: SV40 polyadenylation signal
   2785..2805    -  protein_bind   attB3: mutant version of attB; core recombination site for the Gateway® BP reaction BP Clonase™
   2809..2829    +  CDS            lacZα (fragment): LacZα fragment of β-galactosidase; lacZ fragment
   2845..2979    -  polyA_signal   SV40 poly(A) signal: SV40 polyadenylation signal
   3002..3085    -  CDS            large T antigen (fragment): large T antigen from SV40 (simian virus 40)
   3651..3691    -  misc_feature   MCS (fragment): pBluescript multiple cloning site
   3704..3722    -  promoter       T3 promoter: promoter for bacteriophage T3 RNA polymerase
   3767..3783    -  protein_bind   lac operator: The lac repressor binds to the lac operator to inhibit transcription in E. coli. This inhibition can be relieved by adding lactose or isopropyl-β-D-thiogalactopyranoside (IPTG). lac repressor encoded by lacI
   3791..3821    -  promoter       lac promoter: promoter for the E. coli lac operon
   3836..3857    -  protein_bind   CAP binding site: CAP binding activates transcription in the presence of cAMP. E. coli catabolite activator protein
   3870..3962    -  CDS            lacI (fragment): lac repressor; lacI; The lac repressor binds to the lac operator to inhibit transcription in E. coli. This inhibition can be relieved by adding lactose or isopropyl-β-D-thiogalactopyranoside (IPTG).
   4145..4733    -  rep_origin     ori: high-copy-number ColE1/pMB1/pBR322/pUC origin of replication
   4904..5764    -  CDS            AmpR: β-lactamase; bla; confers resistance to ampicillin, carbenicillin, and related antibiotics
   5765..5869    -  promoter       AmpR promoter: bla
   5895..6116    -  rep_origin     M13 ori (fragment) (sequence partly withheld): M13 bacteriophage origin of replication; arrow indicates direction of (+) strand synthesis
   6116..6403    +  CDS            tyr (fragment) (sequence partly withheld): TYRO_ORYLA - Also known as tyro. Experimental evidence at transcript level: Swiss-Prot protein existence level 2. This is a copper-containing oxidase that functions in the formation of pigments such as melanins and other polyphenolic compounds. From Oryzias latipes (Japanese rice fish) (Japanese killifish).
