[The description below was written by a language model from this plasmid's Addgene catalogue record and pLannotate feature annotations shown in this document.]
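Description:
pDEST mfap4:turquoise2 is a zebrafish expression plasmid assembled by multisite Gateway cloning into the pDestTol2UbpA destination backbone, and it is intended to label macrophages with a cyan fluorescent protein. It is maintained in E. coli as a high-copy plasmid through a ColE1/pUC-type origin and is selected with ampicillin via the β-lactamase gene. A fragment of an M13 phage origin and remnants of a lac promoter/operator region are carried over from the parental cloning vectors.

The payload follows the layout of a three-fragment Gateway recombination. Between the attB4 and attB1 sites lies a segment of roughly 1.6 kb flanked by T7 and T3 promoters and pBluescript polylinker remnants. The annotation software assigns no feature to this segment, but its position matches the 5' entry element, which the catalogue entry identifies as the zebrafish mfap4 promoter, a macrophage-specific regulatory region. The mTurquoise2 coding sequence, a monomeric, rapidly maturing cyan fluorescent protein derived from Aequorea victoria, sits between attB1 and attB2. An SV40 polyadenylation signal occupies the attB2–attB3 interval, and a second SV40 poly(A) signal lies just beyond attB3 in the backbone.

The backbone name implies Tol2 transposon arms for transposase-mediated genomic integration, but these arms are not annotated in the feature table. The short match to medaka tyrosinase may reflect sequence associated with the Tol2 element, although the record does not confirm this. According to the associated publication title, mfap4-driven reporters are used for live, long-term imaging of macrophage behaviour in zebrafish, including during mycobacterial infection.
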