Addgene plasmid #135218: pDEST mfap4:turquoise2
Purpose: Cyan tagged macrophages
Depositing lab: David Tobin. Depositing organization: Duke University. Publication: The Macrophage-Specific Promoter mfap4 Allows Live, Long-Term Analysis of Macrophage Behavior during Mycobacterial Infection in Zebrafish. Walton EM, Cronan MR, Beerman RW, Tobin DM. PLoS One. 2015 Oct 7;10(10):e0138949. doi: 10.1371/journal.pone.0138949. eCollection 2015. PONE-D-15-31888 PubMed 26445458.
Backbone
  Vector backbone: pDestTol2UbpA
  Vector type: Zebrafish Expression
Growth in bacteria
  Bacterial resistance: Ampicillin, 100 μg/mL
  Growth temperature: 37°C
  Growth strain: DH5alpha
  Copy number: High Copy
Gene/Insert
  Gene/Insert name: mfap4 promoter and mTurquoise2
  Species: D. rerio (zebrafish)
  Cloning method: Gateway Cloning
Terms and licenses: Academic/Nonprofit Terms; Industry Terms: Not Available to Industry
How to cite: pDEST mfap4:turquoise2 was a gift from David Tobin (Addgene plasmid # 135218 ; http://n2t.net/addgene:135218 ; RRID:Addgene_135218)
